>Addgene plasmid #170636 | pTetQCas-8+IS186 | depositor full sequence | sequence record 330751 | Full Sequence
CATTAATTCCTAATTTTTGTTGACACTCTATCATTGATAGAGTTATTTTACCACTCCCTATCAGTGATAG
AGAAAAGTGAACTCTAGAAATAATTTTGTTTAACTTTAAAGGAGATATACCATGGGTGAACTGCCGAGTA
GGTAGCTGATAACGAGGTCTCGATAACTGGATGCTTTGCGTGCAAAGGAACCTGAACTCGTGAACTGCCG
AGTAGGTAGCTGATAACGCCTGGCTTGGCGATGCTCGCCTGATCGACAAGTGAACTGCCGAGTAGGTAGC
TGATAACGAGAATATTGTGGCAAAAGCGCATAAGGTGCTGTGAACTGCCGAGTAGGTAGCTGATAACGTC
AGAGTGGCGTATCCGATGAATCACCACAGGTGAACTGCCGAGTAGGTAGCTGATAACGCAGAAGTGCACG
GCGTGTGCGGCGGCGAGCAGTGAACTGCCGAGTAGGTAGCTGATAACTCGATCCGTGGGTGTTTATGTTC
TCAGCAGGAGTGAACTGCCGAGTAGGTAGCTGATAACTTACTTACGGCGTTGCGCATTCTCATTGCACCG
TGAACTGCCGAGTAGGTAGCTGATAACGCATTACTAAGCTGGCGCGTGAAGCTGTAGAAGTGAACTGCCG
AGTAGGTAGCTGATAACGGGGCGTAAAAAGAAGGGGCGCTGATTAACGCGTGAACGAGACCTCGTGAACT
GCCGAGTAGGTAGCTGATAACGTTTAAACTAGGGATAACAGGGTAATGGATCCGAATTCGAGCTCGGCGC
GCCTGCAGGTCGACAAGCTTGCGGCCGCTCTAATCTAGACATCATTAATTCCTAATTTTTGTTGACACTC
TATCATTGATAGAGTTATTTTACCACTCCCTATCAGTGATAGAGAAAAGTGAACTCTAGAAATAATTTTG
TTTAACTTTAAAGGAGATATACATATGTTTTTGCAAAGACCTAAACCTTACAGCGATGAAAGTTTAGAAA
GTTTCTTTATCCGAGTGGCTAACAAAAATGGCTACGGTGATGTCCATCGCTTCCTAGAAGCCACTAAACG
ATTCCTTCAAGACATTGACCATAATGGCTATCAAACCTTTCCGACTGATATAACTCGGATAAACCCATAC
TCAGCTAAAAACAGTTCCAGCGCACGAACTGCGTCATTCCTGAAACTTGCACAATTGACATTTAATGAAC
CGCCAGAGCTACTTGGGTTGGCAATTAACAGAACAAACATGAAATACTCGCCGTCAACTAGCGCGGTTGT
TAGAGGTGCAGAAGTCTTTCCTCGCAGTTTACTACGGACGCACTCCATCCCCTGCTGTCCTTTGTGTCTG
CGAGAAAATGGCTACGCCTCCTACCTTTGGCACTTTCAGGGGTACGAATACTGCCACAGCCATAACGTAC
CTTTAATTACCACTTGTAGCTGTGGTAAGGAGTTTGACTACCGAGTATCTGGGTTAAAGGGCATTTGCTG
CAAATGCAAGGAGCCTATCACCTTAACCAGCAGGGAGAACGGTCATGAGGCAGCGTGTACTGTTTCAAAC
TGGCTTGCTGGCCATGAATCTAAACCTCTGCCAAATCTTCCTAAAAGCTACCGATGGGGTTTAGTTCATT
GGTGGATGGGTATTAAAGATAGCGAGTTCGATCACTTTTCGTTCGTTCAATTTTTCTCAAACTGGCCAAG
GTCATTCCACTCGATAATCGAAGATGAAGTAGAGTTCAACCTTGAGCATGCTGTTGTCAGCACGTCTGAA
TTACGACTAAAAGATCTTCTTGGTCGATTGTTTTTCGGTTCAATTCGGTTACCTGAGCGGAATCTTCAAC
ACAATATCATCCTTGGTGAGCTTCTCTGCTATTTAGAAAATCGTTTATGGCAAGACAAGGGATTAATCGC
CAACCTCAAAATGAACGCGTTAGAGGCGACTGTAATGTTAAATTGTAGCCTCGATCAGATTGCATCAATG
GTTGAACAACGCATCTTGAAGCCAAATCGAAAAAGCAAGCCCAACAGCCCTCTTGATGTTACCGATTATC
TATTTCATTTCGGCGATATTTTCTGTCTTTGGTTAGCTGAGTTCCAAAGCGATGAGTTTAACCGTTCGTT
TTATGTGTCGAGGTGGTAAATGCAAACTCTGAAAGAACTAATCGCATCCAATCCTGACGACTTAACAACT
GAACTTAAGAGAGCATTTCGTCCACTCACACCGCATATTGCAATTGATGGTAATGAACTTGACGCACTGA
CGATATTAGTCAATTTAACCGATAAGACTGATGATCAGAAAGACCTGCTCGATCGAGCCAAATGCAAGCA
AAAACTTCGAGATGAAAAATGGTGGGCTAGCTGCATAAATTGCGTTAATTACAGACAAAGCCATAACCCA
AAATTCCCGGATATACGTTCTGAAGGCGTGATTCGAACCCAAGCCCTGGGTGAATTACCGAGTTTCCTAC
TCTCGTCCTCAAAAATCCCACCATACCATTGGTCATATAGCCATGATTCAAAATACGTCAACAAAAGCGC
ATTCCTCACCAATGAGTTTTGTTGGGATGGTGAGATCTCATGTTTGGGTGAGCTTCTTAAAGATGCAGAT
CACCCACTTTGGAATACTTTGAAAAAGTTAGGTTGTTCTCAAAAAACTTGCAAAGCAATGGCAAAACAAC
TAGCTGATATTACTCTCACGACTATCAATGTCACACTCGCACCAAATTACCTGACTCAAATATCTCTCCC
CGATAGTGATACATCCTACATTTCACTCTCTCCTGTTGCATCGCTATCGATGCAAAGCCACTTTCATCAG
AGGCTCCAAGATGAAAATCGGCATAGCGCGATAACGCGGTTTAGCCGAACTACCAACATGGGGGTCACTG
CGATGACATGTGGCGGCGCATTTAGAATGTTAAAGTCTGGCGCTAAGTTTTCCAGCCCCCCTCATCACCG
ATTAAACAGTAAACGAAGTTGGTTGACGTCAGAGCATGTTCAGTCATTAAAACAGTACCAGCGCCTCAAC
AAAAGCCTCATACCTGAAAACTCTCGGATTGCACTCCGTAGAAAATACAAAATCGAGCTTCAAAATATGG
TCAGATCTTGGTTTGCAATGCAAGACCATACCCTTGATTCGAACATACTTATCCAACATTTGAATCATGA
CCTATCTTACTTAGGAGCCACAAAACGTTTTGCATACGATCCAGCGATGACCAAGCTCTTTACTGAGCTT
TTGAAACGAGAGTTATCAAATTCAATCAATAATGGTGAGCAACACACTAATGGATCGTTTTTAGTCCTAC
CGAATATCAGGGTTTGTGGCGCAACAGCTTTAAGCTCCCCGGTAACGGTGGGGATTCCATCACTTACAGC
TTTCTTTGGCTTCGTTCACGCATTTGAACGGAATATAAATCGCACCACCTCATCGTTTCGTGTTGAATCC
TTTGCGATATGCGTCCATCAACTACATGTCGAGAAGCGAGGTTTGACAGCAGAGTTTGTGGAAAAAGGCG
ACGGGACTATATCCGCTCCCGCGACCCGGGATGACTGGCAGTGTGATGTCGTATTTAGCCTTATTTTGAA
CACCAACTTTGCTCAACATATTGACCAAGATACGTTAGTTACATCACTACCAAAGCGATTGGCTCGGGGT
TCAGCAAAAATTGCGATTGATGACTTTAAACATATCAACTCATTCTCGACATTAGAAACAGCGATCGAAT
CTCTGCCAATAGAAGCTGGTAGGTGGTTATCACTTTACGCACAGTCAAACAATAATCTAAGTGATCTATT
AGCAGCCATGACAGAGGACCATCAGCTCATGGCAAGCTGCGTCGGTTACCACTTGTTAGAAGAGCCCAAA
GATAAACCAAACTCCCTCAGAGGTTACAAACACGCTATCGCCGAGTGCATCATTGGACTCATTAACTCAA
TCACCTTTAGCTCAGAGACTGATCCCAACACAATCTTTTGGTCGCTAAAGAACTATCAAAACTACCTAGT
GGTACAGCCAAGGAGTATCAACGATGAAACTACCGACAAATCTAGCCTATGAGCGCTCTATCGACCCATC
AGATGTCTGTTTTTTTGTCGTCTGGCCCGATGATAGAAAAACACCTTTAACCTACAATTCTCGTACTCTG
CTCGGGCAAATGGAAGCGGCATCATTAGCCTATGATGTCTCAGGTCAACCAATAAAAAGTGCCACCGCTG
AGGCGTTAGCTCAAGGGAACCCTCATCAAGTTGATTTCTGCCACGTTCCATACGGTGCGAGTCATATTGA
ATGCAGTTTCTCCGTCTCGTTTTCTTCTGAACTACGTCAACCATATAAGTGTAACTCAAGCAAAGTTAAA
CAAACGCTAGTGCAATTAGTCGAGCTCTACGAAACGAAAATCGGCTGGACTGAGCTAGCAACCCGATATT
TGATGAACATTTGCAACGGTAAATGGCTGTGGAAAAATACCCGTAAAGCCTATTGCTGGAACATTGTACT
TACACCTTGGCCTTGGAACGGGGAAAAGGTTGGATTTGAAGATATTCGTACTAACTACACCTCACGGCAA
GACTTTAAAAATAATAAAAATTGGTCTGCTATAGTTGAAATGATCAAAACCGCATTTTCTAGTACTGATG
GGCTGGCGATATTTGAAGTCAGGGCCACCTTGCACTTGCCAACGAATGCTATGGTGCGGCCAAGCCAAGT
TTTCACAGAAAAAGAAAGTGGCAGTAAAAGTAAATCTAAAACTCAAAACAGTCGAGTTTTTCAGAGTACA
ACTATTGATGGTGAACGATCGCCAATACTAGGGGCCTTTAAAACGGGAGCAGCTATTGCAACCATTGACG
ACTGGTATCCTGAAGCCACTGAGCCACTAAGGGTCGGACGGTTTGGGGTTCATCGCGAAGATGTCACTTG
CTACCGTCATCCGTCTACCGGAAAAGATTTTTTCTCGATATTACAACAAGCAGAGCACTATATTGAAGTG
TTGAGCGCCAACAAAACTCCCGCTCAAGAAACTATCAACGACATGCACTTTTTAATGGCTAACCTGATTA
AGGGTGGGATGTTCCAGCATAAAGGAGACTGACTGTGAAATGGTATTATAAGACAATCACCTTTCTGCCA
GAGTTGTGCAACAACGAGTCACTGGCTGCAAAGTGTCTCCGCGTTCTGCATGGATTTAACTATCAGTATG
AGACACGAAATATCGGCGTTTCATTTCCGCTTTGGTGTGATGCAACGGTTGGAAAAAAGATTTCATTTGT
CAGCAAGAACAAGATAGAACTCGACTTACTACTTAAACAACACTATTTCGTCCAAATGGAACAACTTCAA
TACTTTCATATATCCAACACTGTTCTCGTCCCAGAAGATTGTACATACGTTTCCTTTAGACGCTGTCAAT
CTATAGATAAGCTCACAGCAGCAGGGCTGGCAAGGAAAATCAGACGCCTGGAGAAACGTGCTCTATCTAG
AGGCGAGCAATTTGACCCATCATCTTTTGCTCAAAAAGAGCATACTGCAATAGCGCACTACCACTCACTT
GGGGAGTCCAGCAAACAGACGAACCGCAACTTTCGACTCAATATCAGGATGCTCTCGGAGCAACCCCGTG
AGGGGAACTCGATTTTTAGTAGCTATGGCTTATCAAATTCAGAAAACTCGTTTCAGCCTGTACCCTTAAT
CTGACCTAGGCTGCTGCCACCGCTGAGCAATAACTAGCATAACCCCTTGGGGCCTCTAAACGGGTCTTGA
GGGGTTTTTTGCTGAAACCTCAGGCATTTGAGAAGCACACGGTCACACTGCTTCCGGTAGTCAATAAACC
GGTAAACCAGCAATAGACATAAGCGGCTATTTAACGACCCTGCCCTGAACCGACGACCGGGTCATCGTGG
CCGGATCTTGCGGCCCCTCGGCTTGAACGAATTGTTAGACATTATTTGCCGACTACCTTGGTGATCTCGC
CTTTCACGTAGTGGACAAATTCTTCCAACTGATCTGCGCGCGAGGCCAAGCGATCTTCTTCTTGTCCAAG
ATAAGCCTGTCTAGCTTCAAGTATGACGGGCTGATACTGGGCCGGCAGGCGCTCCATTGCCCAGTCGGCA
GCGACATCCTTCGGCGCGATTTTGCCGGTTACTGCGCTGTACCAAATGCGGGACAACGTAAGCACTACAT
TTCGCTCATCGCCAGCCCAGTCGGGCGGCGAGTTCCATAGCGTTAAGGTTTCATTTAGCGCCTCAAATAG
ATCCTGTTCAGGAACCGGATCAAAGAGTTCCTCCGCCGCTGGACCTACCAAGGCAACGCTATGTTCTCTT
GCTTTTGTCAGCAAGATAGCCAGATCAATGTCGATCGTGGCTGGCTCGAAGATACCTGCAAGAATGTCAT
TGCGCTGCCATTCTCCAAATTGCAGTTCGCGCTTAGCTGGATAACGCCACGGAATGATGTCGTCGTGCAC
AACAATGGTGACTTCTACAGCGCGGAGAATCTCGCTCTCTCCAGGGGAAGCCGAAGTTTCCAAAAGGTCG
TTGATCAAAGCTCGCCGCGTTGTTTCATCAAGCCTTACGGTCACCGTAACCAGCAAATCAATATCACTGT
GTGGCTTCAGGCCGCCATCCACTGCGGAGCCGTACAAATGTACGGCCAGCAACGTCGGTTCGAGATGGCG
CTCGATGACGCCAACTACCTCTGATAGTTGAGTCGATACTTCGGCGATCACCGCTTCCCTCATACTCTTC
CTTTTTCAATATTATTGAAGCATTTATCAGGGTTATTGTCTCATGAGCGGATACATATTTGAATGTATTT
AGAAAAATAAACAAATAGCTAGCTCACTCGGTCGCTACGCTCCGGGCGTGAGACTGCGGCGGGCGCTGCG
GACACATACAAAGTTACCCACAGATTCCGTGGATAAGCAGGGGACTAACATGTGAGGCAAAACAGCAGGG
CCGCGCCGGTGGCGTTTTTCCATAGGCTCCGCCCTCCTGCCAGAGTTCACATAAACAGACGCTTTTCCGG
TGCATCTGTGGGAGCCGTGAGGCTCAACCATGAATCTGACAGTACGGGCGAAACCCGACAGGACTTAAAG
ATCCCCACCGTTTCCGGCGGGTCGCTCCCTCTTGCGCTCTCCTGTTCCGACCCTGCCGTTTACCGGATAC
CTGTTCCGCCTTTCTCCCTTACGGGAAGTGTGGCGCTTTCTCATAGCTCACACACTGGTATCTCGGCTCG
GTGTAGGTCGTTCGCTCCAAGCTGGGCTGTAAGCAAGAACTCCCCGTTCAGCCCGACTGCTGCGCCTTAT
CCGGTAACTGTTCACTTGAGTCCAACCCGGAAAAGCACGGTAAAACGCCACTGGCAGCAGCCATTGGTAA
CTGGGAGTTCGCAGAGGATTTGTTTAGCTAAACACGCGGTTGCTCTTGAAGTGTGCGCCAAAGTCCGGCT
ACACTGGAAGGACAGATTTGGTTGCTGTGCTCTGCGAAAGCCAGTTACCACGGTTAAGCAGTTCCCCAAC
TGACTTAACCTTCGATCAAACCACCTCCCCAGGTGGTTTTTTCGAAGGTTAAGTCAGTTGGGGAACTGCT
TAACCTTCGATCAAACCACCTCCCCAGGTGGTTTTTTCGTTTACAGGGCAAAAGATTACGCGCAGAAAAA
AAGGATCTCAAGAAGATCCTTTGATCTTTTCTACTGAACCGCTCTAGATTTCAGTGCAATTTATCTCTTC
AAATGTAGCACCTGAAGTCAGCCCCATACGATATAAGTTGTAATTCTCATGTTAGTCATGCCCCGCGCCC
ACCGGAAGGAGCTGACTGGGTTGAAGGCTCTCAAGGGCATCGGTCGAGATCCCGGTGCCTAATGAGTGAG
CTAACTTACCGTTGTAAAACGACGGCCAGTGAATTCCTGATGAATCCCCTAATGATTTTTATCAAAATCA
TTAAGGTTACCATCACGGAAAAAGGTTATGCTGCTTTTAAGACCCACTTTCACATTTAAGTTGTTTTTCT
AATCCGCATATGATCAATTCAAGGCCGAATAAGAAGGCTGGCTCTGCACCTTGGTGATCAAATAATTCGA
TAGCTTGTCGTAATAATGGCGGCATACTATCAGTAGTAGGTGTTTCCCTTTCTTCTTTAGCGACTTGATG
CTCTTGATCTTCCAATACGCAACCTAAAGTAAAATGCCCCACAGCGCTGAGTGCATATAATGCATTCTCT
AGTGAAAAACCTTGTTGGCATAAAAAGGCTAATTGATTTTCGAGAGTTTCATACTGTTTTTCTGTAGGCC
GTGTACCTAAATGTACTTTTGCTCCATCGCGATGACTTAGTAAAGCACATCTAAAACTTTTAGCGTTATT
ACGTAAAAAATCTTGCCAGCTTTCCCCTTCTAAAGGGCAAAAGTGAGTATGGTGCCTATCTAACATCTCA
ATGGCTAAGGCGTCGAGCAAAGCCCGCTTATTTTTTACATGCCAATACAATGTAGGCTGCTCTACACCTA
GCTTCTGGGCGAGTTTACGGGTTGTTAAACCTTCGATTCCGACCTCATTAAGCAGCTCTAATGCGCTGTT
AATCACTTTACTTTTATCTAATCTAGACAT
Features (pLannotate 1.2.2; 12 found; start..end, strand, type, name):
     19..74      +  promoter       tetR/tetA promoters: tetR; overlapping promoters for bacterial tetR and tetA
    541..559     -  3'UTR          cspA 3'UTR (fragment): cspA; 3'UTR of the E. coli cold shock protein cspA gene (Mitta et al., 1997)
    831..886     +  promoter       tetR/tetA promoters: tetR; overlapping promoters for bacterial tetR and tetA
   5679..5696    +  CDS            SET1 (fragment): solubility-enhancement tag derived from T7 phage gene 10B
   5704..5751    +  terminator     T7 terminator: transcription terminator for bacteriophage T7 RNA polymerase
   5922..6713    -  CDS            SmR: aminoglycoside adenylyltransferase (Murphy, 1985); aadA; confers resistance to spectinomycin and streptomycin
   6714..6805    -  promoter       AmpR promoter: bla
   6853..7534    -  rep_origin     CloDF13 ori (fragment): Plasmids containing the CloDF13 (CDF) origin of replication can be propagated in E. coli cells that contain additional plasmids with compatible origins.
   7559..7656    -  rep_origin     CloDF13 ori (fragment): Plasmids containing the CloDF13 (CDF) origin of replication can be propagated in E. coli cells that contain additional plasmids with compatible origins.
   7753..7817    -  CDS            TcR (fragment): tetracycline efflux protein; tet; confers resistance to tetracycline
   7850..7874    -  CDS            lacZα (fragment): LacZα fragment of β-galactosidase; lacZ fragment
   7947..8570    -  CDS            TetR: tetracycline repressor TetR; tetR from transposon Tn10; TetR binds to the tetracycline operator tetO to inhibit transcription. This inhibition can be relieved by adding tetracycline or doxycycline.
