>Addgene plasmid #170636 | pTetQCas-8+IS186 | addgene full sequence | sequence record 347981 | Addgene NGS Result
TGAACTGCCGAGTAGGTAGCTGATAACGTCAGAGTGGCGTATCCGATGAATCACCACAGGTGAACTGCCG
AGTAGGTAGCTGATAACGCAGAAGTGCACGGCGTGTGCGGCGGCGAGCAGTGAACTGCCGAGTAGGTAGC
TGATAACTCGATCCGTGGGTGTTTATGTTCTCAGCAGGAGTGAACTGCCGAGTAGGTAGCTGATAACTTA
CTTACGGCGTTGCGCATTCTCATTGCACCGTGAACTGCCGAGTAGGTAGCTGATAACGCATTACTAAGCT
GGCGCGTGAAGCTGTAGAAGTGAACTGCCGAGTAGGTAGCTGATAACGGGGCGTAAAAAGAAGGGGCGCT
GATTAACGCGTGAACTGCCGAGTAGGTAGCTGATAACGTTTAAACTAGGGATAACAGGGTAATGGATCCG
AATTCGAGCTCGGCGCGCCTGCAGGTCGACAAGCTTGCGGCCGCTCTAATCTAGACATCATTAATTCCTA
ATTTTTGTTGACACTCTATCATTGATAGAGTTATTTTACCACTCCCTATCAGTGATAGAGAAAAGTGAAC
TCTAGAAATAATTTTGTTTAACTTTAAAGGAGATATACATATGTTTTTGCAAAGACCTAAACCTTACAGC
GATGAAAGTTTAGAAAGTTTCTTTATCCGAGTGGCTAACAAAAATGGCTACGGTGATGTCCATCGCTTCC
TAGAAGCCACTAAACGATTCCTTCAAGACATTGACCATAATGGCTATCAAACCTTTCCGACTGATATAAC
TCGGATAAACCCATACTCAGCTAAAAACAGTTCCAGCGCACGAACTGCGTCATTCCTGAAACTTGCACAA
TTGACATTTAATGAACCGCCAGAGCTACTTGGGTTGGCAATTAACAGAACAAACATGAAATACTCGCCGT
CAACTAGCGCGGTTGTTAGAGGTGCAGAAGTCTTTCCTCGCAGTTTACTACGGACGCACTCCATCCCCTG
CTGTCCTTTGTGTCTGCGAGAAAATGGCTACGCCTCCTACCTTTGGCACTTTCAGGGGTACGAATACTGC
CACAGCCATAACGTACCTTTAATTACCACTTGTAGCTGTGGTAAGGAGTTTGACTACCGAGTATCTGGGT
TAAAGGGCATTTGCTGCAAATGCAAGGAGCCTATCACCTTAACCAGCAGGGAGAACGGTCATGAGGCAGC
GTGTACTGTTTCAAACTGGCTTGCTGGCCATGAATCTAAACCTCTGCCAAATCTTCCTAAAAGCTACCGA
TGGGGTTTAGTTCATTGGTGGATGGGTATTAAAGATAGCGAGTTCGATCACTTTTCGTTCGTTCAATTTT
TCTCAAACTGGCCAAGGTCATTCCACTCGATAATCGAAGATGAAGTAGAGTTCAACCTTGAGCATGCTGT
TGTCAGCACGTCTGAATTACGACTAAAAGATCTTCTTGGTCGATTGTTTTTCGGTTCAATTCGGTTACCT
GAGCGGAATCTTCAACACAATATCATCCTTGGTGAGCTTCTCTGCTATTTAGAAAATCGTTTATGGCAAG
ACAAGGGATTAATCGCCAACCTCAAAATGAACGCGTTAGAGGCGACTGTAATGTTAAATTGTAGCCTCGA
TCAGATTGCATCAATGGTTGAACAACGCATCTTGAAGCCAAATCGAAAAAGCAAGCCCAACAGCCCTCTT
GATGTTACCGATTATCTATTTCATTTCGGCGATATTTTCTGTCTTTGGTTAGCTGAGTTCCAAAGCGATG
AGTTTAACCGTTCGTTTTATGTGTCGAGGTGGTAAATGCAAACTCTGAAAGAACTAATCGCATCCAATCC
TGACGACTTAACAACTGAACTTAAGAGAGCATTTCGTCCACTCACACCGCATATTGCAATTGATGGTAAT
GAACTTGACGCACTGACGATATTAGTCAATTTAACCGATAAGACTGATGATCAGAAAGACCTGCTCGATC
GAGCCAAATGCAAGCAAAAACTTCGAGATGAAAAATGGTGGGCTAGCTGCATAAATTGCGTTAATTACAG
ACAAAGCCATAACCCAAAATTCCCGGATATACGTTCTGAAGGCGTGATTCGAACCCAAGCCCTGGGTGAA
TTACCGAGTTTCCTACTCTCGTCCTCAAAAATCCCACCATACCATTGGTCATATAGCCATGATTCAAAAT
ACGTCAACAAAAGCGCATTCCTCACCAATGAGTTTTGTTGGGATGGTGAGATCTCATGTTTGGGTGAGCT
TCTTAAAGATGCAGATCACCCACTTTGGAATACTTTGAAAAAGTTAGGTTGTTCTCAAAAAACTTGCAAA
GCAATGGCAAAACAACTAGCTGATATTACTCTCACGACTATCAATGTCACACTCGCACCAAATTACCTGA
CTCAAATATCTCTCCCCGATAGTGATACATCCTACATTTCACTCTCTCCTGTTGCATCGCTATCGATGCA
AAGCCACTTTCATCAGAGGCTCCAAGATGAAAATCGGCATAGCGCGATAACGCGGTTTAGCCGAACTACC
AACATGGGGGTCACTGCGATGACATGTGGCGGCGCATTTAGAATGTTAAAGTCTGGCGCTAAGTTTTCCA
GCCCCCCTCATCACCGATTAAACAGTAAACGAAGTTGGTTGACGTCAGAGCATGTTCAGTCATTAAAACA
GTACCAGCGCCTCAACAAAAGCCTCATACCTGAAAACTCTCGGATTGCACTCCGTAGAAAATACAAAATC
GAGCTTCAAAATATGGTCAGATCTTGGTTTGCAATGCAAGACCATACCCTTGATTCGAACATACTTATCC
AACATTTGAATCATGACCTATCTTACTTAGGAGCCACAAAACGTTTTGCATACGATCCAGCGATGACCAA
GCTCTTTACTGAGCTTTTGAAACGAGAGTTATCAAATTCAATCAATAATGGTGAGCAACACACTAATGGA
TCGTTTTTAGTCCTACCGAATATCAGGGTTTGTGGCGCAACAGCTTTAAGCTCCCCGGTAACGGTGGGGA
TTCCATCACTTACAGCTTTCTTTGGCTTCGTTCACGCATTTGAACGGAATATAAATCGCACCACCTCATC
GTTTCGTGTTGAATCCTTTGCGATATGCGTCCATCAACTACATGTCGAGAAGCGAGGTTTGACAGCAGAG
TTTGTGGAAAAAGGCGACGGGACTATATCCGCTCCCGCGACCCGGGATGACTGGCAGTGTGATGTCGTAT
TTAGCCTTATTTTGAACACCAACTTTGCTCAACATATTGACCAAGATACGTTAGTTACATCACTACCAAA
GCGATTGGCTCGGGGTTCAGCAAAAATTGCGATTGATGACTTTAAACATATCAACTCATTCTCGACATTA
GAAACAGCGATCGAATCTCTGCCAATAGAAGCTGGTAGGTGGTTATCACTTTACGCACAGTCAAACAATA
ATCTAAGTGATCTATTAGCAGCCATGACAGAGGACCATCAGCTCATGGCAAGCTGCGTCGGTTACCACTT
GTTAGAAGAGCCCAAAGATAAACCAAACTCCCTCAGAGGTTACAAACACGCTATCGCCGAGTGCATCATT
GGACTCATTAACTCAATCACCTTTAGCTCAGAGACTGATCCCAACACAATCTTTTGGTCGCTAAAGAACT
ATCAAAACTACCTAGTGGTACAGCCAAGGAGTATCAACGATGAAACTACCGACAAATCTAGCCTATGAGC
GCTCTATCGACCCATCAGATGTCTGTTTTTTTGTCGTCTGGCCCGATGATAGAAAAACACCTTTAACCTA
CAATTCTCGTACTCTGCTCGGGCAAATGGAAGCGGCATCATTAGCCTATGATGTCTCAGGTCAACCAATA
AAAAGTGCCACCGCTGAGGCGTTAGCTCAAGGGAACCCTCATCAAGTTGATTTCTGCCACGTTCCATACG
GTGCGAGTCATATTGAATGCAGTTTCTCCGTCTCGTTTTCTTCTGAACTACGTCAACCATATAAGTGTAA
CTCAAGCAAAGTTAAACAAACGCTAGTGCAATTAGTCGAGCTCTACGAAACGAAAATCGGCTGGACTGAG
CTAGCAACCCGATATTTGATGAACATTTGCAACGGTAAATGGCTGTGGAAAAATACCCGTAAAGCCTATT
GCTGGAACATTGTACTTACACCTTGGCCTTGGAACGGGGAAAAGGTTGGATTTGAAGATATTCGTACTAA
CTACACCTCACGGCAAGACTTTAAAAATAATAAAAATTGGTCTGCTATAGTTGAAATGATCAAAACCGCA
TTTTCTAGTACTGATGGGCTGGCGATATTTGAAGTCAGGGCCACCTTGCACTTGCCAACGAATGCTATGG
TGCGGCCAAGCCAAGTTTTCACAGAAAAAGAAAGTGGCAGTAAAAGTAAATCTAAAACTCAAAACAGTCG
AGTTTTTCAGAGTACAACTATTGATGGTGAACGATCGCCAATACTAGGGGCCTTTAAAACGGGAGCAGCT
ATTGCAACCATTGACGACTGGTATCCTGAAGCCACTGAGCCACTAAGGGTCGGACGGTTTGGGGTTCATC
GCGAAGATGTCACTTGCTACCGTCATCCGTCTACCGGAAAAGATTTTTTCTCGATATTACAACAAGCAGA
GCACTATATTGAAGTGTTGAGCGCCAACAAAACTCCCGCTCAAGAAACTATCAACGACATGCACTTTTTA
ATGGCTAACCTGATTAAGGGTGGGATGTTCCAGCATAAAGGAGACTGACTGTGAAATGGTATTATAAGAC
AATCACCTTTCTGCCAGAGTTGTGCAACAACGAGTCACTGGCTGCAAAGTGTCTCCGCGTTCTGCATGGA
TTTAACTATCAGTATGAGACACGAAATATCGGCGTTTCATTTCCGCTTTGGTGTGATGCAACGGTTGGAA
AAAAGATTTCATTTGTCAGCAAGAACAAGATAGAACTCGACTTACTACTTAAACAACACTATTTCGTCCA
AATGGAACAACTTCAATACTTTCATATATCCAACACTGTTCTCGTCCCAGAAGATTGTACATACGTTTCC
TTTAGACGCTGTCAATCTATAGATAAGCTCACAGCAGCAGGGCTGGCAAGGAAAATCAGACGCCTGGAGA
AACGTGCTCTATCTAGAGGCGAGCAATTTGACCCATCATCTTTTGCTCAAAAAGAGCATACTGCAATAGC
GCACTACCACTCACTTGGGGAGTCCAGCAAACAGACGAACCGCAACTTTCGACTCAATATCAGGATGCTC
TCGGAGCAACCCCGTGAGGGGAACTCGATTTTTAGTAGCTATGGCTTATCAAATTCAGAAAACTCGTTTC
AGCCTGTACCCTTAATCTGACCTAGGCTGCTGCCACCGCTGAGCAATAACTAGCATAACCCCTTGGGGCC
TCTAAACGGGTCTTGAGGGGTTTTTTGCTGAAACCTCAGGCATTTGAGAAGCACACGGTCACACTGCTTC
CGGTAGTCAATAAACCGGTAAACCAGCAATAGACATAAGCGGCTATTTAACGACCCTGCCCTGAACCGAC
GACCGGGTCATCGTGGCCGGATCTTGCGGCCCCTCGGCTTGAACGAATTGTTAGACATTATTTGCCGACT
ACCTTGGTGATCTCGCCTTTCACGTAGTGGACAAATTCTTCCAACTGATCTGCGCGCGAGGCCAAGCGAT
CTTCTTCTTGTCCAAGATAAGCCTGTCTAGCTTCAAGTATGACGGGCTGATACTGGGCCGGCAGGCGCTC
CATTGCCCAGTCGGCAGCGACATCCTTCGGCGCGATTTTGCCGGTTACTGCGCTGTACCAAATGCGGGAC
AACGTAAGCACTACATTTCGCTCATCGCCAGCCCAGTCGGGCGGCGAGTTCCATAGCGTTAAGGTTTCAT
TTAGCGCCTCAAATAGATCCTGTTCAGGAACCGGATCAAAGAGTTCCTCCGCCGCTGGACCTACCAAGGC
AACGCTATGTTCTCTTGCTTTTGTCAGCAAGATAGCCAGATCAATGTCGATCGTGGCTGGCTCGAAGATA
CCTGCAAGAATGTCATTGCGCTGCCATTCTCCAAATTGCAGTTCGCGCTTAGCTGGATAACGCCACGGAA
TGATGTCGTCGTGCACAACAATGGTGACTTCTACAGCGCGGAGAATCTCGCTCTCTCCAGGGGAAGCCGA
AGTTTCCAAAAGGTCGTTGATCAAAGCTCGCCGCGTTGTTTCATCAAGCCTTACGGTCACCGTAACCAGC
AAATCAATATCACTGTGTGGCTTCAGGCCGCCATCCACTGCGGAGCCGTACAAATGTACGGCCAGCAACG
TCGGTTCGAGATGGCGCTCGATGACGCCAACTACCTCTGATAGTTGAGTCGATACTTCGGCGATCACCGC
TTCCCTCATACTCTTCCTTTTTCAATATTATTGAAGCATTTATCAGGGTTATTGTCTCATGAGCGGATAC
ATATTTGAATGTATTTAGAAAAATAAACAAATAGCTAGCTCACTCGGTCGCTACGCTCCGGGCGTGAGAC
TGCGGCGGGCGCTGCGGACACATACAAAGTTACCCACAGATTCCGTGGATAAGCAGGGGACTAACATGTG
AGGCAAAACAGCAGGGCCGCGCCGGTGGCGTTTTTCCATAGGCTCCGCCCTCCTGCCAGAGTTCACATAA
ACAGACGCTTTTCCGGTGCATCTGTGGGAGCCGTGAGGCTCAACCATGAATCTGACAGTACGGGCGAAAC
CCGACAGGACTTAAAGATCCCCACCGTTTCCGGCGGGTCGCTCCCTCTTGCGCTCTCCTGTTCCGACCCT
GCCGTTTACCGGATACCTGTTCCGCCTTTCTCCCTTACGGGAAGTGTGGCGCTTTCTCATAGCTCACACA
CTGGTATCTCGGCTCGGTGTAGGTCGTTCGCTCCAAGCTGGGCTGTAAGCAAGAACTCCCCGTTCAGCCC
GACTGCTGCGCCTTATCCGGTAACTGTTCACTTGAGTCCAACCCGGAAAAGCACGGTAAAACGCCACTGG
CAGCAGCCATTGGTAACTGGGAGTTCGCAGAGGATTTGTTTAGCTAAACACGCGGTTGCTCTTGAAGTGT
GCGCCAAAGTCCGGCTACACTGGAAGGACAGATTTGGTTGCTGTGCTCTGCGAAAGCCAGTTACCACGGT
TAAGCAGTTCCCCAACTGACTTAACCTTCGATCAAACCACCTCCCCAGGTGGTTTTTTCGAAGGTTAAGT
CAGTTGGGGAACTGCTTAACCTTCGATCAAACCACCTCCCCAGGTGGTTTTTTCGTTTACAGGGCAAAAG
ATTACGCGCAGAAAAAAAGGATCTCAAGAAGATCCTTTGATCTTTTCTACTGAACCGCTCTAGATTTCAG
TGCAATTTATCTCTTCAAATGTAGCACCTGAAGTCAGCCCCATACGATATAAGTTGTAATTCTCATGTTA
GTCATGCCCCGCGCCCACCGGAAGGAGCTGACTGGGTTGAAGGCTCTCAAGGGCATCCTGATGAATCCCC
TAATGATTTTTATCAAAATCATTAAGGTTACCATCACGGAAAAAGGTTATGCTGCTTTTAAGACCCACTT
TCACATTTAAGTTGTTTTTCTAATCCGCATATGATCAATTCAAGGCCGAATAAGAAGGCTGGCTCTGCAC
CTTGGTGATCAAATAATTCGATAGCTTGTCGTAATAATGGCGGCATACTATCAGTAGTAGGTGTTTCCCT
TTCTTCTTTAGCGACTTGATGCTCTTGATCTTCCAATACGCAACCTAAAGTAAAATGCCCCACAGCGCTG
AGTGCATATAATGCATTCTCTAGTGAAAAACCTTGTTGGCATAAAAAGGCTAATTGATTTTCGAGAGTTT
CATACTGTTTTTCTGTAGGCCGTGTACCTAAATGTACTTTTGCTCCATCGCGATGACTTAGTAAAGCACA
TCTAAAACTTTTAGCGTTATTACGTAAAAAATCTTGCCAGCTTTCCCCTTCTAAAGGGCAAAAGTGAGTA
TGGTGCCTATCTAACATCTCAATGGCTAAGGCGTCGAGCAAAGCCCGCTTATTTTTTACATGCCAATACA
ATGTAGGCTGCTCTACACCTAGCTTCTGGGCGAGTTTACGGGTTGTTAAACCTTCGATTCCGACCTCATT
AAGCAGCTCTAATGCGCTGTTAATCACTTTACTTTTATCTAATCTAGACATCATTAATTCCTAATTTTTG
TTGACACTCTATCATTGATAGAGTTATTTTACCACTCCCTATCAGTGATAGAGAAAAGTGAACTCTAGAA
ATAATTTTGTTTAACTTTAAAAGGAGATATACCATGGGTGAACTGCCGAGTAGGTAGCTGATAACTGGAT
GCTTTGCGTGCAAAGGAACCTGAACTCGTGAACTGCCGAGTAGGTAGCTGATAACGCCTGGCTTGGCGAT
GCTCGCCTGATCGACAAGTGAACTGCCGAGTAGGTAGCTGATAACGAGAATATTGTGGCAAAAGCGCATA
AGGTGCTG
Features (pLannotate 1.2.2; 11 found; start..end, strand, type, name):
    221..239     -  3'UTR          cspA 3'UTR (fragment): cspA; 3'UTR of the E. coli cold shock protein cspA gene (Mitta et al., 1997)
    497..552     +  promoter       tetR/tetA promoters: tetR; overlapping promoters for bacterial tetR and tetA
   5345..5362    +  CDS            SET1 (fragment): solubility-enhancement tag derived from T7 phage gene 10B
   5370..5417    +  terminator     T7 terminator: transcription terminator for bacteriophage T7 RNA polymerase
   5588..6379    -  CDS            SmR: aminoglycoside adenylyltransferase (Murphy, 1985); aadA; confers resistance to spectinomycin and streptomycin
   6380..6471    -  promoter       AmpR promoter: bla
   6519..7200    -  rep_origin     CloDF13 ori (fragment): Plasmids containing the CloDF13 (CDF) origin of replication can be propagated in E. coli cells that contain additional plasmids with compatible origins.
   7225..7322    -  rep_origin     CloDF13 ori (fragment): Plasmids containing the CloDF13 (CDF) origin of replication can be propagated in E. coli cells that contain additional plasmids with compatible origins.
   7419..7477    -  CDS            TcR (fragment): tetracycline efflux protein; tet; confers resistance to tetracycline
   7548..8171    -  CDS            TetR: tetracycline repressor TetR; tetR from transposon Tn10; TetR binds to the tetracycline operator tetO to inhibit transcription. This inhibition can be relieved by adding tetracycline or doxycycline.
   8190..8245    +  promoter       tetR/tetA promoters: tetR; overlapping promoters for bacterial tetR and tetA
