[The description below was written by a language model from this plasmid's Addgene catalogue record and pLannotate feature annotations shown in this document.]
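Description:
pTetQCas-8+IS186 is a bacterial expression plasmid that supplies the RNA-guided targeting module of the Vibrio cholerae CRISPR-associated transposase system. The catalogue lists pUC19 as the backbone and describes the plasmid as high copy. However, both annotated sequence records (the depositor's 8,570 nt sequence and the 8,478 nt sequencing result) show a CloDF13 (CDF) origin rather than a pUC-type origin. CDF replicons are compatible with other common origins, which allows co-maintenance with partner plasmids in E. coli. Selection is by streptomycin, through the aadA (SmR) aminoglycoside adenylyltransferase gene driven by the AmpR promoter; this marker also confers spectinomycin resistance.

The listed insert comprises VchTniQ, VchCas8, VchCas7 and VchCas6 together with a CRISPR array named "8+IS186". The name suggests spacers against a site designated 8 and the IS186 insertion sequence, although the record does not define these targets. The automated annotation does not label these genes. They presumably occupy the large unannotated stretch of roughly 4.8 kb between a tetR/tetA promoter and the downstream T7 terminator. A Tn10 TetR repressor gene and two copies of the tetR/tetA promoter region are present, so expression should be repressed by TetR and induced with tetracycline-class compounds. The second promoter may drive the CRISPR array, but the record does not state this. The short cspA 3'UTR, SET1, TcR and lacZα hits are small fragments, probably cloning remnants or spurious matches.

TniQ together with the Cas6/7/8 Cascade complex and its crRNAs directs transposition to the programmed DNA sites. The transposase proteins and the donor element are not listed here and would have to be provided separately. The associated work used this system for multicopy chromosomal integration of cargo in bacteria.
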