Addgene plasmid #170636: pTetQCas-8+IS186
Purpose: Expression of CRISPR-associated transposases
Depositing lab: Sheng Yang. Depositing organization: CAS Center for Excellence in Molecular Plant Sciences ("CEMPS"). Publication: Programming Cells by Multicopy Chromosomal Integration Using CRISPR-Associated Transposases. Zhang Y, Yang J, Yang S, Zhang J, Chen J, Tao R, Jiang Y, Yang J, Yang S. CRISPR J. 2021 Jun;4(3):350-359. doi: 10.1089/crispr.2021.0018. PubMed 34152213.
Backbone
  Vector backbone: pUC19
  Vector type: Bacterial Expression
Growth in bacteria
  Bacterial resistance: Streptomycin, 50 μg/mL
  Growth temperature: 37°C
  Growth strain: DH5alpha
  Copy number: High Copy
Gene/Insert
  Gene/Insert name: VchTniQ, VchCas8, VchCas7, VchCas6, CRISPR(8+IS186 array)
  Species: Vibrio cholera
  Cloning method: Gibson Cloning
Terms and licenses: Academic/Nonprofit Terms; Industry Terms: Not Available to Industry
How to cite: pTetQCas-8+IS186 was a gift from Sheng Yang (Addgene plasmid # 170636 ; http://n2t.net/addgene:170636 ; RRID:Addgene_170636)
